>Addgene plasmid #12953 | DCT.VV.Orf265 | addgene partial sequence | sequence record 19336 | T7 5'-TAATACGACTCACTATAGGG-3'
GAGCTCGGATCCGTACCCTTCACCGAATTCCAGCTGACCACCTCGTATAAAATGGAAAATGTGTTTTTCT
TTTTTACTTTTACAAATGTATGTTCTCTAACCTTAGATCGTATTAAATGGTCTACATCTTTTACTAATAT
CTTTTTTCCTGATTTTGTTATAACGCTAGGAATAAAAATATTATCTCCTATACGATCTACCTTGATGGAC
TCAATATACATGAACGAGAATTTGAAAAAGTCTACAACTTGCCGCCTAAGTTCTCCCAACTTAATATACG
ATATGGATATTTTTGGAAATTTATCATCAAAAGAGCGTTCTATAATAGAGTATAACTCGTCGTCAAATAA
TGTGTCTTCCTCTATTTCAATTTCTAAATATTTGGGTATGTTTAATCCGTACTCACTAGCTAGTTTAAAT
ATATTAACTGGAGACTGATATTTTGATATAGCATCTTCCATTATCCATCTAGCAATTCCCGGGGATCCGA
ATAAAGGGTCAAGACAATTCTGCAGATATCCAGCACAGTGGCGGCCGCTCGAGTCTAGAGGGCCCGCGGT
TCGAAGGTAAGCCTATCCCTAACCCTCTCCTCGGTCTCGATTCTACGCGTACCGGTCATCATCACCATCA
CCATTGAGTTTAAACCCGCTGATCAGCCTCGACTGTGCCTTCTAGTTGCCAGCCATCTGTTGTTTGCCCC
TCCCCCGTGCCTTCCTTGACCCTGGAAGGTGCCACTCCCACTGTCCTTTCCTAATAAAATGAGGAAATTG
CATCGCATTGTCTGAGTAGGTGTCATTCTATTCTGGGGGGTGGGGTGGGGCAGGACAGCAAGGGGGGAGG
ATTGGGAAGACAATAGCAGGCATG
