[The description below was written by a language model from this plasmid's Addgene catalogue record.]
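Description:
DCT.VV.Orf265 is a mammalian expression plasmid built on the commercial pcDNA 3.1D V5-His-TOPO backbone (about 5.5 kb without insert) and carrying a 387 bp open reading frame from vaccinia virus, designated VV.Orf265. It is propagated as a high-copy plasmid in E. coli under ampicillin selection, and it carries a neomycin resistance marker so that transfected mammalian cells can be selected with G418. The insert is recorded as flanked by BamHI sites at both ends, both of which remain intact, and a universal T7 primer is listed for sequencing from the 5′ side. No feature table is provided. The record does not name the promoter driving the insert, and it does not say whether the ORF is in frame with the V5 and His tags implied by the backbone name. Vectors of the pcDNA3.1 family generally use a CMV promoter for expression in mammalian cells.

The plasmid is one member of a library of individually cloned vaccinia virus ORFs. The library was made for screening, in work aimed at identifying poxvirus determinants recognised by CD8+ T cells to support the design and characterisation of smallpox vaccines. The name "Orf265" is an internal library designation only. The corresponding gene names in the Copenhagen and WR strains are given in a supplementary spreadsheet accompanying the kit, not in this record. The depositors caution that, as a screening reagent, the clone may differ from the canonical GenBank sequence of the gene, so the insert sequence should be checked against the available quality-control data before use.
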