Addgene plasmid #12953: DCT.VV.Orf265
Purpose: This plasmid was designed for screening purposes and may contain discrepancies relative to the current canonical GenBank version of the gene.
Depositing lab: Jack Bennink & Jon Yewdell. Depositing organization: National Institute of Allergy and Infectious Diseases (NIAID). Publication: Identification of poxvirus CD8+ T cell determinants to enable rational design and characterization of smallpox vaccines. Tscharke DC, Karupiah G, Zhou J, Palmore T, Irvine KR, Haeryfar SM, Williams S, Sidney J, Sette A, Bennink JR, Yewdell JW. J Exp Med. 2005 January 3; 201(1): 95–104. 10.1084/jem.20041912 PubMed 15623576.
Backbone
  Vector backbone: pcDNA 3.1D V5-His-TOPO
  Backbone manufacturer: Invitrogen
  Backbone size w/o insert (bp): 5514
  Vector type: Mammalian Expression
  Selectable markers: Neomycin (select with G418)
Growth in bacteria
  Bacterial resistance: Ampicillin, 100 μg/mL
  Growth temperature: 37°C
  Growth strain: DH5alpha
  Copy number: High Copy
Gene/Insert
  Gene/Insert name: VV.Orf265
  Species: Vaccinia Virus
  Insert size (bp): 387
  Cloning method: Restriction Enzyme; 5′ cloning site BamHI (not destroyed); 3′ cloning site BamHI (not destroyed)
  Sequencing primers: 5′ Universal T7
Terms and licenses: Academic/Nonprofit Terms; Industry Terms: Not Available to Industry
Depositor comments: Please see the Vaccinia kit page ( https://www.addgene.org/vvorf/ ) for more information. The kit page contains the supplemental VVOrfData spreadsheet, which includes important information about this plasmid. The plasmid and insert names provided here relate only to this library. The name of the ORF (if present) in VACV strain Copenhagen and the name of the ORF (if annotated) in VACV strain WR sequence can be found in VVOrfData spreadsheet. Please note that the amino acid sequence given for each ORF in the spreadsheet may contain some errors. Additionally, changes from the expected sequence may be present in these plasmids. Please see Addgene's quality control sequence and sequencing notes in the VVOrfData spreadsheet before ordering this plasmid.
How to cite: DCT.VV.Orf265 was a gift from Jack Bennink & Jon Yewdell (Addgene plasmid # 12953 ; http://n2t.net/addgene:12953 ; RRID:Addgene_12953)
